Addgene plasmid #144067: TFORF0504
Purpose: Lentiviral vector for overexpressing transcription factor ORFs with unique 24-bp barcodes. Barcodes facilitate identification of transcription factors in pooled screens.
Depositing lab: Feng Zhang. Depositing organization: Broad Institute. Publication: A transcription factor atlas of directed differentiation. Joung J, Ma S, Tay T, Geiger-Schuller KR, Kirchgatterer PC, Verdine VK, Guo B, Arias-Garcia MA, Allen WE, Singh A, Kuksenko O, Abudayyeh OO, Gootenberg JS, Fu Z, Macrae RK, Buenrostro JD, Regev A, Zhang F. Cell. 2023 Jan 5;186(1):209-229.e26. doi: 10.1016/j.cell.2022.11.026. PubMed 36608654.
Backbone
  Vector backbone: pLX_TRC317
  Backbone manufacturer: Broad Institute Genetic Perturbation Platform
  Backbone size w/o insert (bp): 8264
  Vector type: Mammalian Expression, Lentiviral
  Selectable markers: Puromycin
Growth in bacteria
  Bacterial resistance: Ampicillin, 100 μg/mL
  Growth temperature: 37°C
  Growth strain: NEB Stable
  Copy number: High Copy
Gene/Insert
  Gene/Insert name: ZFP30
  Species: H. sapiens (human)
  Insert size (bp): 1661
  Entrez Gene: ZFP30 (a.k.a. ZNF745)
  Promoter: EF1a
  Cloning method: Unknown
  Sequencing primers: 5′ GGGTGGAGACTGAAGTTAGGCCAG; 3′ CACATAGCGTAAAAGGAGCAACATAG
Terms and licenses: Academic/Nonprofit Terms; Industry Terms: Not Available to Industry
Depositor comments: NM_001320666,NM_001320667,NM_014898,NM_001320669,NM_001320668,ENST00000351218,ENST00000392144,ENST00000514101 . The transcription factor ORF portion of this plasmid was synthesized by Genewiz. Please test multiple small colonies in case of plasmid recombination. To make this collection available in a timely manner, a portion of this collection was not fully sequenced by Addgene. If an Addgene verified full plasmid sequence is not available, please contact us prior to placing an order to request the full sequence.
How to cite: TFORF0504 was a gift from Feng Zhang (Addgene plasmid # 144067 ; http://n2t.net/addgene:144067 ; RRID:Addgene_144067)
