[The description below was written by a language model from this plasmid's Addgene catalogue record and pLannotate feature annotations shown in this document.]
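Description:
TFORF0504 is a third-generation-style, self-inactivating lentiviral expression plasmid built on the pLX_TRC317 backbone and carrying the human zinc-finger transcription factor ZFP30 (also known as ZNF745). It belongs to a barcoded transcription factor ORF collection in which each construct carries a unique 24-bp barcode, so the overexpressed factor can be identified by sequencing in pooled screens. In bacteria the plasmid replicates from a high-copy ColE1/pUC-type origin and is selected with ampicillin through the bla gene. An f1 origin and remnants of a lac/T7/T3 cloning region are also present. The depositor notes that the plasmid can recombine, as is common for LTR-containing vectors.

The viral genome is transcribed from an RSV promoter fused to a truncated HIV-1 5' LTR, followed by the Ψ packaging signal, a gag fragment and the RRE for Rev-dependent nuclear export. It ends in a ΔU3 3' LTR that inactivates LTR-driven transcription after integration. Within this unit, an SV40 early promoter drives puromycin N-acetyltransferase for selecting transduced mammalian cells, and a cPPT/CTS element aids nuclear import. The EF-1α promoter then drives constitutive expression of the synthesized ZFP30 ORF, with a WPRE downstream to boost transcript stability and expression.

The automated annotation marks only a partial ZFP30 match, about 525 bp of the stated 1,661-bp insert. It does not label the barcode, whose position is therefore not given in the record. A short fragment matching the U6 promoter lies between the ORF region and the WPRE. The construct is intended for producing lentivirus to overexpress ZFP30 in mammalian cells, for example in directed-differentiation screens.
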