Features (pLannotate 1.2.2; 31 found; start..end, strand, type, name):
      1..1179    +  promoter       EF-1α promoter: strong constitutive promoter for human elongation factor EF-1α
   1196..1720    +  CDS            ZFP30 (fragment): ZFP30_HUMAN - Also known as KIAA0961, ZNF745. Experimental evidence at protein level: Swiss-Prot protein existence level 1. May be involved in transcriptional regulation. From Homo sapiens (Human).
   2768..2821    +  promoter       U6 promoter (fragment): RNA polymerase III promoter for human U6 snRNA
   2863..3451    +  misc_feature   WPRE: woodchuck hepatitis virus posttranscriptional regulatory element
   3502..3521    +  misc_feature   cPPT/CTS (fragment): central polypurine tract and central termination sequence of HIV-1
   3523..3756    +  LTR            3' LTR (ΔU3): self-inactivating 3' long terminal repeat (LTR) from HIV-1
   3834..3955    +  polyA_signal   SV40 poly(A) signal: SV40 polyadenylation signal
   3995..4130    +  rep_origin     SV40 ori: SV40 origin of replication
   4151..4169    -  promoter       T7 promoter: promoter for bacteriophage T7 RNA polymerase
   4177..4332    +  CDS            lacZα (fragment): LacZα fragment of β-galactosidase; lacZ fragment
   4337..4765    +  rep_origin     f1 ori (sequence partly withheld): f1 bacteriophage origin of replication; arrow indicates direction of (+) strand synthesis
   4818..4922    +  promoter       AmpR promoter: bla
   4923..5783    +  CDS            AmpR: β-lactamase; bla; confers resistance to ampicillin, carbenicillin, and related antibiotics
   5954..6542    +  rep_origin     ori: high-copy-number ColE1/pMB1/pBR322/pUC origin of replication
   6725..6817    +  CDS            lacI (fragment): lac repressor; lacI; The lac repressor binds to the lac operator to inhibit transcription in E. coli. This inhibition can be relieved by adding lactose or isopropyl-β-D-thiogalactopyranoside (IPTG).
   6830..6851    +  protein_bind   CAP binding site: CAP binding activates transcription in the presence of cAMP. E. coli catabolite activator protein
   6866..6896    +  promoter       lac promoter: promoter for the E. coli lac operon
   6904..6920    +  protein_bind   lac operator: The lac repressor binds to the lac operator to inhibit transcription in E. coli. This inhibition can be relieved by adding lactose or isopropyl-β-D-thiogalactopyranoside (IPTG). lac repressor encoded by lacI
   6965..6983    +  promoter       T3 promoter: promoter for bacteriophage T3 RNA polymerase
   7011..7237    +  promoter       RSV promoter: Rous sarcoma virus enhancer/promoter
   7238..7418    +  LTR            5' LTR (truncated): truncated 5' long terminal repeat (LTR) from HIV-1
   7465..7590    +  misc_feature   HIV-1 Ψ: packaging signal of human immunodeficiency virus type 1
   7574..7937    +  CDS            HIV-1 gag (fragment): gag protein from human immunodeficiency virus 1; gag
   8083..8316    +  misc_feature   RRE: The Rev response element (RRE) of HIV-1 allows for Rev-dependent mRNA export from the nucleus to the cytoplasm.
   8693..8719    +  CDS            Rev (fragment): human immunodeficiency virus 1 (HIV-1) Rev protein; rev; enhances nuclear export of unspliced and incompletely spliced viral mRNAs
   8726..8749    +  promoter       SV40 promoter (fragment): SV40 early promoter
   8750..8821    +  promoter       SV40 promoter (fragment): SV40 enhancer and early promoter
   8845..8980    +  rep_origin     SV40 ori: SV40 origin of replication
   9026..9622    +  CDS            PuroR (fragment): puromycin N-acetyltransferase; pac from Streptomyces; confers resistance to puromycin
   9671..9788    +  misc_feature   cPPT/CTS: central polypurine tract and central termination sequence of HIV-1
   9853..9919    +  CDS            small t antigen (fragment): SV40 (simian virus 40) small t antigen
>Addgene plasmid #144067 | TFORF0504 | addgene full sequence | sequence record 353769 | Addgene NGS Result
GGCTCCGGTGCCCGTCAGTGGGCAGAGCGCACATCGCCCACAGTCCCCGAGAAGTTGGGGGGAGGGGTCG
GCAATTGAACCGGTGCCTAGAGAAGGTGGCGCGGGGTAAACTGGGAAAGTGATGTCGTGTACTGGCTCCG
CCTTTTTCCCGAGGGTGGGGGAGAACCGTATATAAGTGCAGTAGTCGCCGTGAACGTTCTTTTTCGCAAC
GGGTTTGCCGCCAGAACACAGGTAAGTGCCGTGTGTGGTTCCCGCGGGCCTGGCCTCTTTACGGGTTATG
GCCCTTGCGTGCCTTGAATTACTTCCACCTGGCTGCAGTACGTGATTCTTGATCCCGAGCTTCGGGTTGG
AAGTGGGTGGGAGAGTTCGAGGCCTTGCGCTTAAGGAGCCCCTTCGCCTCGTGCTTGAGTTGAGGCCTGG
CCTGGGCGCTGGGGCCGCCGCGTGCGAATCTGGTGGCACCTTCGCGCCTGTCTCGCTGCTTTCGATAAGT
CTCTAGCCATTTAAAATTTTTGATGACCTGCTGCGACGCTTTTTTTCTGGCAAGATAGTCTTGTAAATGC
GGGCCAAGATCTGCACACTGGTATTTCGGTTTTTGGGGCCGCGGGCGGCGACGGGGCCCGTGCGTCCCAG
CGCACATGTTCGGCGAGGCGGGGCCTGCGAGCGCGGCCACCGAGAATCGGACGGGGGTAGTCTCAAGCTG
GCCGGCCTGCTCTGGTGCCTGGCCTCGCGCCGCCGTGTATCGCCCCGCCCTGGGCGGCAAGGCTGGCCCG
GTCGGCACCAGTTGCGTGAGCGGAAAGATGGCCGCTTCCCGGCCCTGCTGCAGGGAGCTCAAAATGGAGG
ACGCGGCGCTCGGGAGAGCGGGCGGGTGAGTCACCCACACAAAGGAAAAGGGCCTTTCCGTCCTCAGCCG
TCGCTTCATGTGACTCCACGGAGTACCGGGCGCCGTCCAGGCACCTCGATTAGTTCTCGAGCTTTTGGAG
TACGTCGTCTTTAGGTTGGGGGGAGGGGTTTTATGCGATGGAGTTTCCCCACACTGAGTGGGTGGAGACT
GAAGTTAGGCCAGCTTGGCACTTGATGTAATTCTCCTTGGAATTTGCCCTTTTTGAGTTTGGATCTTGGT
TCATTCTCAAGCCTCAGACAGTGGTTCAAAGTTTTTTTCTTCCATTTCAGGTGTCGTGAGGCTAGCACCG
CCACCATGGCTCGTGATTTGGTGATGTTCAGAGATGTGGCTGTAGACTTTTCTCAGGAAGAATGGGAATG
CCTGAACTCATATCAGAGGAATTTGTACAGAGATGTGATATTAGAGAACTATAGCAACTTGGTGTCACTG
GCAGGATGTTCTATTTCTAAGCCAGATGTGATCACCCTATTGGAACAAGGGAAAGAGCCCTGGATGGTTG
TGAGGGATGAGAAAAGAAGATGGACTCTAGATTTGGAATCCAGATATGACACTAAAAAGTTATTTCAAGG
AAAGGATATTTATGAAATGAACTTATCTCAGTGGAAGGTAATGGAAAGAATTAAAAGCTGTGGACTTGAA
GAACAAGAAAGTCCTCATGAGGTGTGTTTCAGGCAAGTGACAAAAACCACCTCTGAAAAAATGCCTACTT
ACAGAAAACTCACATCTCTTCCTCTGTATCAGAAAAGTCATAACAGAGAGAAACCCTACGAATGTGGGGA
ATGTGGGAAGGCTTTTAGAGTACGACAACAACTTACTTTCCATCAAAGAATTCATACTGGTGAGAAACCC
TATGAATGTAAAGAATGTGGAAAAGCCTTTAGACAGTGTGCCCACCTCAGTCGACATCAGAGAATTCATA
CTTCTGACAAACTCTATGAATGTAAAAAATGTGGAAAGATCTTCACATGTGGCTCAGACCTTCGAGTACA
TCAGAGAATTCATATTGGTGAGAAGCCGTATGAATGTAAAGAATGTGGGAAAGCCTTTAGAGTTAGAGGA
CAACTTAATCTCCATCAAAGGATTCACACGGGTGAGAAACCCTATGAATGTAAAGAATGTGGGAAGGCCT
TTAGGCAGTATGCACACCTTACTCGACATCAGAGACTGAACATTGCTGAGAAGTGCTATGAGTGTAAGGA
ATGTGGTCAGGCCTTTCTGTGTAGTACAGGCCTTCGACTACATCACAAACTTCATACTGGAGAAAAACCC
TATGAATGTAAGGAGTGTGGAAAGGCCTTTAGAGTGCGGCAGCAACTTACTCTCCATCAGAGAATTCACA
CTGGTGAGAAGCCTTATGATTGTAAGGAATGTGGGAAGACTTTCAGTCGTGGCTATCATCTAACTCTCCA
TCAGAGAATACATACTGGTGAAAAGCCCTATGAATGTAAGGAATGTCAGAAGTTCTTTCGTCGTTACTCA
GAACTTATTTCACATCAGGGTATTCACATTGGAGAGAAACCTTATGAATGTAAGGAATGTGGGAAGGCAT
TTAGGCTGTTCTCACAGCTTACTCAACATCAGAGTATTCATTTTGGTGAGAAACCCTTTAAGTGTAAGGA
ATGTGAGAAGACTTTTAGACTGCTTTCACAACTTACCCAACATCAAAGTATTCATACTGGTGAAAAGCCC
TATGACTGTAAGGAATGTGGAAAGGCCTTTAGACTTCATTCATCACTGATTCAACATCAGAGAATTCATT
CTGGTGAGAAACCATACAAATGTAAGGAATGTAAAAAGGCATTTAGACAACATTCACATCTTACTTACCA
TCAGCGAATTCATAATGTAACTTAGTAATGAACTAGTCCGTAACTTGAAAGTATTTCGATTTCTTGGCTT
TATATATCTTGTGGAAAGGACGAACAAACGCTTTGGAGGATTCAGACACGCGTTAAGTCGACAATCAACC
TCTGGATTACAAAATTTGTGAAAGATTGACTGGTATTCTTAACTATGTTGCTCCTTTTACGCTATGTGGA
TACGCTGCTTTAATGCCTTTGTATCATGCTATTGCTTCCCGTATGGCTTTCATTTTCTCCTCCTTGTATA
AATCCTGGTTGCTGTCTCTTTATGAGGAGTTGTGGCCCGTTGTCAGGCAACGTGGCGTGGTGTGCACTGT
GTTTGCTGACGCAACCCCCACTGGTTGGGGCATTGCCACCACCTGTCAGCTCCTTTCCGGGACTTTCGCT
TTCCCCCTCCCTATTGCCACGGCGGAACTCATCGCCGCCTGCCTTGCCCGCTGCTGGACAGGGGCTCGGC
TGTTGGGCACTGACAATTCCGTGGTGTTGTCGGGGAAATCATCGTCCTTTCCTTGGCTGCTCGCCTGTGT
TGCCACCTGGATTCTGCGCGGGACGTCCTTCTGCTACGTCCCTTCGGCCCTCAATCCAGCGGACCTTCCT
TCCCGCGGCCTGCTGCCGGCTCTGCGGCCTCTTCCGCGTCTTCGCCTTCGCCCTCAGACGAGTCGGATCT
CCCTTTGGGCCGCCTCCCCGCGTCGACTTTAAGACCAATGACTTACAAGGCAGCTGTAGATCTTAGCCAC
TTTTTAAAAGAAAAGGGGGGACTGGAAGGGCTAATTCACTCCCAACGAAGACAAGATCTGCTTTTTGCTT
GTACTGGGTCTCTCTGGTTAGACCAGATCTGAGCCTGGGAGCTCTCTGGCTAACTAGGGAACCCACTGCT
TAAGCCTCAATAAAGCTTGCCTTGAGTGCTTCAAGTAGTGTGTGCCCGTCTGTTGTGTGACTCTGGTAAC
TAGAGATCCCTCAGACCCTTTTAGTCAGTGTGGAAAATCTCTAGCAGTACGTATAGTAGTTCATGTCATC
TTATTATTCAGTATTTATAACTTGCAAAGAAATGAATATCAGAGAGTGAGAGGAACTTGTTTATTGCAGC
TTATAATGGTTACAAATAAAGCAATAGCATCACAAATTTCACAAATAAAGCATTTTTTTCACTGCATTCT
AGTTGTGGTTTGTCCAAACTCATCAATGTATCTTATCATGTCTGGCTCTAGCTATCCCGCCCCTAACTCC
GCCCATCCCGCCCCTAACTCCGCCCAGTTCCGCCCATTCTCCGCCCCATGGCTGACTAATTTTTTTTATT
TATGCAGAGGCCGAGGCCGCCTCGGCCTCTGAGCTATTCCAGAAGTAGTGAGGAGGCTTTTTTGGAGGCC
TAGGGACGTACCCAATTCGCCCTATAGTGAGTCGTATTACGCGCGCTCACTGGCCGTCGTTTTACAACGT
CGTGACTGGGAAAACCCTGGCGTTACCCAACTTAATCGCCTTGCAGCACATCCCCCTTTCGCCAGCTGGC
GTAATAGCGAAGAGGCCCGCACCGATCGCCCTTCCCAACAGTTGCGCAGCCTGAATGGCGAATGGG
[124 nt withheld, positions 4337-4460]
C
[91 nt withheld, positions 4462-4552]
A
[49 nt withheld, positions 4554-4602]
CCTTTGACGTTGGAGTCCACGTTCTTT
[37 nt withheld, positions 4630-4666]
ACCCTATCTCGGTCTATTCTTTTGATTTATAAGGGATTTTGCCGATTTCGGCCTATTGGTTAAAAAATGA
GCTGATTTAACAAAAATTTAACGCGAATTTTAACAAAATATTAACGCTTACAATTTAGGTGGCACTTTTC
GGGGAAATGTGCGCGGAACCCCTATTTGTTTATTTTTCTAAATACATTCAAATATGTATCCGCTCATGAG
ACAATAACCCTGATAAATGCTTCAATAATATTGAAAAAGGAAGAGTATGAGTATTCAACATTTCCGTGTC
GCCCTTATTCCCTTTTTTGCGGCATTTTGCCTTCCTGTTTTTGCTCACCCAGAAACGCTGGTGAAAGTAA
AAGATGCTGAAGATCAGTTGGGTGCACGAGTGGGTTACATCGAACTGGATCTCAACAGCGGTAAGATCCT
TGAGAGTTTTCGCCCCGAAGAACGTTTTCCAATGATGAGCACTTTTAAAGTTCTGCTATGTGGCGCGGTA
TTATCCCGTATTGACGCCGGGCAAGAGCAACTCGGTCGCCGCATACACTATTCTCAGAATGACTTGGTTG
AGTACTCACCAGTCACAGAAAAGCATCTTACGGATGGCATGACAGTAAGAGAATTATGCAGTGCTGCCAT
AACCATGAGTGATAACACTGCGGCCAACTTACTTCTGACAACGATCGGAGGACCGAAGGAGCTAACCGCT
TTTTTGCACAACATGGGGGATCATGTAACTCGCCTTGATCGTTGGGAACCGGAGCTGAATGAAGCCATAC
CAAACGACGAGCGTGACACCACGATGCCTGTAGCAATGGCAACAACGTTGCGCAAACTATTAACTGGCGA
ACTACTTACTCTAGCTTCCCGGCAACAATTAATAGACTGGATGGAGGCGGATAAAGTTGCAGGACCACTT
CTGCGCTCGGCCCTTCCGGCTGGCTGGTTTATTGCTGATAAATCTGGAGCCGGTGAGCGTGGGTCTCGCG
GTATCATTGCAGCACTGGGGCCAGATGGTAAGCCCTCCCGTATCGTAGTTATCTACACGACGGGGAGTCA
GGCAACTATGGATGAACGAAATAGACAGATCGCTGAGATAGGTGCCTCACTGATTAAGCATTGGTAACTG
TCAGACCAAGTTTACTCATATATACTTTAGATTGATTTAAAACTTCATTTTTAATTTAAAAGGATCTAGG
TGAAGATCCTTTTTGATAATCTCATGACCAAAATCCCTTAACGTGAGTTTTCGTTCCACTGAGCGTCAGA
CCCCGTAGAAAAGATCAAAGGATCTTCTTGAGATCCTTTTTTTCTGCGCGTAATCTGCTGCTTGCAAACA
AAAAAACCACCGCTACCAGCGGTGGTTTGTTTGCCGGATCAAGAGCTACCAACTCTTTTTCCGAAGGTAA
CTGGCTTCAGCAGAGCGCAGATACCAAATACTGTTCTTCTAGTGTAGCCGTAGTTAGGCCACCACTTCAA
GAACTCTGTAGCACCGCCTACATACCTCGCTCTGCTAATCCTGTTACCAGTGGCTGCTGCCAGTGGCGAT
AAGTCGTGTCTTACCGGGTTGGACTCAAGACGATAGTTACCGGATAAGGCGCAGCGGTCGGGCTGAACGG
GGGGTTCGTGCACACAGCCCAGCTTGGAGCGAACGACCTACACCGAACTGAGATACCTACAGCGTGAGCT
ATGAGAAAGCGCCACGCTTCCCGAAGGGAGAAAGGCGGACAGGTATCCGGTAAGCGGCAGGGTCGGAACA
GGAGAGCGCACGAGGGAGCTTCCAGGGGGAAACGCCTGGTATCTTTATAGTCCTGTCGGGTTTCGCCACC
TCTGACTTGAGCGTCGATTTTTGTGATGCTCGTCAGGGGGGCGGAGCCTATGGAAAAACGCCAGCAACGC
GGCCTTTTTACGGTTCCTGGCCTTTTGCTGGCCTTTTGCTCACATGTTCTTTCCTGCGTTATCCCCTGAT
TCTGTGGATAACCGTATTACCGCCTTTGAGTGAGCTGATACCGCTCGCCGCAGCCGAACGACCGAGCGCA
GCGAGTCAGTGAGCGAGGAAGCGGAAGAGCGCCCAATACGCAAACCGCCTCTCCCCGCGCGTTGGCCGAT
TCATTAATGCAGCTGGCACGACAGGTTTCCCGACTGGAAAGCGGGCAGTGAGCGCAACGCAATTAATGTG
AGTTAGCTCACTCATTAGGCACCCCAGGCTTTACACTTTATGCTTCCGGCTCGTATGTTGTGTGGAATTG
TGAGCGGATAACAATTTCACACAGGAAACAGCTATGACCATGATTACGCCAAGCGCGCAATTAACCCTCA
CTAAAGGGAACAAAAGCTGGAGCTGCAAGCTTAATGTAGTCTTATGCAATACTCTTGTAGTCTTGCAACA
TGGTAACGATGAGTTAGCAACATGCCTTACAAGGAGAGAAAAAGCACCGTGCATGCCGATTGGTGGAAGT
AAGGTGGTACGATCGTGCCTTATTAGGAAGGCAACAGACGGGTCTGACATGGATTGGACGAACCACTGAA
TTGCCGCATTGCAGAGATATTGTATTTAAGTGCCTAGCTCGATACATAAACGGGTCTCTCTGGTTAGACC
AGATCTGAGCCTGGGAGCTCTCTGGCTAACTAGGGAACCCACTGCTTAAGCCTCAATAAAGCTTGCCTTG
AGTGCTTCAAGTAGTGTGTGCCCGTCTGTTGTGTGACTCTGGTAACTAGAGATCCCTCAGACCCTTTTAG
TCAGTGTGGAAAATCTCTAGCAGTGGCGCCCGAACAGGGACTTGAAAGCGAAAGGGAAACCAGAGGAGCT
CTCTCGACGCAGGACTCGGCTTGCTGAAGCGCGCACGGCAAGAGGCGAGGGGCGGCGACTGGTGAGTACG
CCAAAAATTTTGACTAGCGGAGGCTAGAAGGAGAGAGATGGGTGCGAGAGCGTCAGTATTAAGCGGGGGA
GAATTAGATCGCGATGGGAAAAAATTCGGTTAAGGCCAGGGGGAAAGAAAAAATATAAATTAAAACATAT
AGTATGGGCAAGCAGGGAGCTAGAACGATTCGCAGTTAATCCTGGCCTGTTAGAAACATCAGAAGGCTGT
AGACAAATACTGGGACAGCTACAACCATCCCTTCAGACAGGATCAGAAGAACTTAGATCATTATATAATA
CAGTAGCAACCCTCTATTGTGTGCATCAAAGGATAGAGATAAAAGACACCAAGGAAGCTTTAGACAAGAT
AGAGGAAGAGCAAAACAAAAGTAAGACCACCGCACAGCAAGCGGCCGCTGATCTTCAGACCTGGAGGAGG
AGATATGAGGGACAATTGGAGAAGTGAATTATATAAATATAAAGTAGTAAAAATTGAACCATTAGGAGTA
GCACCCACCAAGGCAAAGAGAAGAGTGGTGCAGAGAGAAAAAAGAGCAGTGGGAATAGGAGCTTTGTTCC
TTGGGTTCTTGGGAGCAGCAGGAAGCACTATGGGCGCAGCGTCAATGACGCTGACGGTACAGGCCAGACA
ATTATTGTCTGGTATAGTGCAGCAGCAGAACAATTTGCTGAGGGCTATTGAGGCGCAACAGCATCTGTTG
CAACTCACAGTCTGGGGCATCAAGCAGCTCCAGGCAAGAATCCTGGCTGTGGAAAGATACCTAAAGGATC
AACAGCTCCTGGGGATTTGGGGTTGCTCTGGAAAACTCATTTGCACCACTGCTGTGCCTTGGAATGCTAG
TTGGAGTAATAAATCTCTGGAACAGATTTGGAATCACACGACCTGGATGGAGTGGGACAGAGAAATTAAC
AATTACACAAGCTTAATACACTCCTTAATTGAAGAATCGCAAAACCAGCAAGAAAAGAATGAACAAGAAT
TATTGGAATTAGATAAATGGGCAAGTTTGTGGAATTGGTTTAACATAACAAATTGGCTGTGGTATATAAA
ATTATTCATAATGATAGTAGGAGGCTTGGTAGGTTTAAGAATAGTTTTTGCTGTACTTTCTATAGTGAAT
AGAGTTAGGCAGGGATATTCACCATTATCGTTTCAGACCCACCTCCCAACCCCGAGGGGACCCATGCATT
GCATCTCAATTAGTCAGCAACCAGGTGTGGAAAGTCCCCAGGCTCCCCAGCAGGCAGAAGTATGCAAAGC
ATGCGTCTCAATTAGTCAGCAACCATAGTCCCGCCCCTAACTCCGCCCATCCCGCCCCTAACTCCGCCCA
GTTCCGCCCATTCTCCGCCCCATGGCTGACTAATTTTTTTTATTTATGCAGAGGCCGAGGCCGCCTCGGC
CTCTGAGCTATTCCAGAAGTAGTGAGGAGGCTTTTTTGGAGGCCTAGGCTTTTGCAAAAAGCTTTCTAGA
GGTACCACCGGAGCTTACCATGACCGAGTACAAGCCCACGGTGCGCCTCGCCACCCGCGACGACGTCCCC
AGGGCCGTACGCACCCTCGCCGCCGCGTTCGCCGACTACCCCGCCACGCGCCACACCGTCGATCCGGACC
GCCACATCGAGCGGGTCACCGAGCTGCAAGAACTCTTCCTCACGCGCGTCGGGCTCGACATCGGCAAGGT
GTGGGTCGCGGACGACGGCGCCGCCGTGGCGGTCTGGACCACGCCGGAGAGCGTCGAAGCGGGGGCGGTG
TTCGCCGAGATCGGCCCGCGCATGGCCGAGTTGAGCGGTTCCCGGCTGGCCGCGCAGCAACAGATGGAAG
GCCTCCTGGCGCCGCACCGGCCCAAGGAGCCCGCGTGGTTCCTGGCCACCGTCGGCGTCTCGCCCGACCA
CCAGGGCAAGGGTCTGGGCAGCGCCGTCGTGCTCCCCGGAGTGGAGGCGGCCGAGCGCGCCGGGGTGCCC
GCCTTCCTGGAGACCTCCGCGCCCCGCAACCTCCCCTTCTACGAGCGGCTCGGCTTCACCGTCACCGCCG
ACGTCGAGGTGCCCGAAGGACCGCGCACCTGGTGCATGACCCGCAAGCCCGGTGCCAGTTAACGAATTCT
AGATCTTGAGACAAATGGCAGTATTCATCCACAATTTTAAAAGAAAAGGGGGGATTGGGGGGTACAGTGC
AGGGGAAAGAATAGTAGACATAATAGCAACAGACATACAAACTAAAGAATTACAAAAACAAATTACAAAA
ATTCAAAATTTTCGGGTTTATTACAGGGACAGCAGAGATCCACTTTGGCGCCGGCTCGAGGCCTGCAGGT
GCAAAGATGGATAAAGTTTTAAACAGAGAGGAATCTTTGCAGCTAATGGACCTTCTAGGTCTTGAAAGGA
GTGGGAATT
