>Addgene plasmid #144067 | TFORF0504 | depositor partial sequence | sequence record 284325 | Insert
ACCGCCACCATGGCTCGTGATTTGGTGATGTTCAGAGATGTGGCTGTAGACTTTTCTCAGGAAGAATGGG
AATGCCTGAACTCATATCAGAGGAATTTGTACAGAGATGTGATATTAGAGAACTATAGCAACTTGGTGTC
ACTGGCAGGATGTTCTATTTCTAAGCCAGATGTGATCACCCTATTGGAACAAGGGAAAGAGCCCTGGATG
GTTGTGAGGGATGAGAAAAGAAGATGGACTCTAGATTTGGAATCCAGATATGACACTAAAAAGTTATTTC
AAGGAAAGGATATTTATGAAATGAACTTATCTCAGTGGAAGGTAATGGAAAGAATTAAAAGCTGTGGACT
TGAAGAACAAGAAAGTCCTCATGAGGTGTGTTTCAGGCAAGTGACAAAAACCACCTCTGAAAAAATGCCT
ACTTACAGAAAACTCACATCTCTTCCTCTGTATCAGAAAAGTCATAACAGAGAGAAACCCTACGAATGTG
GGGAATGTGGGAAGGCTTTTAGAGTACGACAACAACTTACTTTCCATCAAAGAATTCATACTGGTGAGAA
ACCCTATGAATGTAAAGAATGTGGAAAAGCCTTTAGACAGTGTGCCCACCTCAGTCGACATCAGAGAATT
CATACTTCTGACAAACTCTATGAATGTAAAAAATGTGGAAAGATCTTCACATGTGGCTCAGACCTTCGAG
TACATCAGAGAATTCATATTGGTGAGAAGCCGTATGAATGTAAAGAATGTGGGAAAGCCTTTAGAGTTAG
AGGACAACTTAATCTCCATCAAAGGATTCACACGGGTGAGAAACCCTATGAATGTAAAGAATGTGGGAAG
GCCTTTAGGCAGTATGCACACCTTACTCGACATCAGAGACTGAACATTGCTGAGAAGTGCTATGAGTGTA
AGGAATGTGGTCAGGCCTTTCTGTGTAGTACAGGCCTTCGACTACATCACAAACTTCATACTGGAGAAAA
ACCCTATGAATGTAAGGAGTGTGGAAAGGCCTTTAGAGTGCGGCAGCAACTTACTCTCCATCAGAGAATT
CACACTGGTGAGAAGCCTTATGATTGTAAGGAATGTGGGAAGACTTTCAGTCGTGGCTATCATCTAACTC
TCCATCAGAGAATACATACTGGTGAAAAGCCCTATGAATGTAAGGAATGTCAGAAGTTCTTTCGTCGTTA
CTCAGAACTTATTTCACATCAGGGTATTCACATTGGAGAGAAACCTTATGAATGTAAGGAATGTGGGAAG
GCATTTAGGCTGTTCTCACAGCTTACTCAACATCAGAGTATTCATTTTGGTGAGAAACCCTTTAAGTGTA
AGGAATGTGAGAAGACTTTTAGACTGCTTTCACAACTTACCCAACATCAAAGTATTCATACTGGTGAAAA
GCCCTATGACTGTAAGGAATGTGGAAAGGCCTTTAGACTTCATTCATCACTGATTCAACATCAGAGAATT
CATTCTGGTGAGAAACCATACAAATGTAAGGAATGTAAAAAGGCATTTAGACAACATTCACATCTTACTT
ACCATCAGCGAATTCATAATGTAACTTAGTAATGAACTAGTCCGTAACTTGAAAGTATTTCGATTTCTTG
GCTTTATATATCTTGTGGAAAGGACGAACAAACGCTTTGGAGGATTCAGAC
