>Addgene plasmid #144067 | TFORF0504 | depositor partial sequence | sequence record 284326 | Barcode
ACAAACGCTTTGGAGGATTCAGAC
